>Addgene plasmid #120944 | P33m | addgene full sequence | sequence record 245421 | Addgene NGS Result
ATACCGCTCGCCGCAGCCGAACGACCGAGCGCAGCGAGTCAGTGAGCGAGGAAGCCTGCAGCGGCCGCTA
CTAGTAGGTCTCTAGTATCCACAAACACTAAGAGCCGGATGATTAATTGTCAACTCCTGAGACCCACTAG
TCTCTAGAAGCGGCCGCGAATTCCAGAAATCATCCTTAGCGAAAGCTAAGGATTTTTTTTATCTGAAATT
CTGCCTCGTGATACGCCTATTTTTATAGGTTAATGTCATGATAATAATGGTTTCTTAGACGTCAGGTGGC
ACTTTTCGGGGAAATGTGCGCGGAACCCCTATTTGTTTATTTTTCTAAATACATTCAAATATGTATCCGC
TCATGAGACAATAACCCTGATAAATGCTTCAATAATATTGAAAAAGGAAGAGTATGAGTATTCAACATTT
CCGTGTCGCCCTTATTCCCTTTTTTGCGGCATTTTGCCTTCCTGTTTTTGCTCACCCAGAAACGCTGGTG
AAAGTAAAAGATGCTGAAGATCAGTTGGGTGCACGAGTGGGTTACATCGAACTGGATCTCAACAGCGGTA
AGATCCTTGAGAGTTTTCGCCCCGAAGAACGTTTTCCAATGATGAGCACTTTTAAAGTTCTGCTATGTGG
CGCGGTATTATCCCGTATTGACGCCGGGCAAGAGCAACTCGGTCGCCGCATACACTATTCTCAGAATGAC
TTGGTTGAGTACTCACCAGTCACAGAAAAGCATCTTACGGATGGCATGACAGTAAGAGAATTATGCAGTG
CTGCCATAACCATGAGTGATAACACTGCGGCCAACTTACTTCTGACAACGATCGGAGGACCGAAGGAGCT
AACCGCTTTTTTGCACAACATGGGGGATCATGTAACTCGCCTTGATCGTTGGGAACCGGAGCTGAATGAA
GCCATACCAAACGACGAGCGTGACACCACGATGCCTGTAGCAATGGCAACAACGTTGCGCAAACTATTAA
CTGGCGAACTACTTACTCTAGCTTCCCGGCAACAATTAATAGACTGGATGGAGGCGGATAAAGTTGCAGG
ACCACTTCTGCGCTCGGCCCTTCCGGCTGGCTGGTTTATTGCTGATAAATCTGGAGCCGGTGAGCGTGGG
TCGCGCGGTATCATTGCAGCACTGGGGCCAGATGGTAAGCCCTCCCGTATCGTAGTTATCTACACGACGG
GGAGTCAGGCAACTATGGATGAACGAAATAGACAGATCGCTGAGATAGGTGCCTCACTGATTAAGCATTG
GTAACTGTCAGACCAAGTTTACTCATATATACTTTAGATTGATTTAAAACTTCATTTTTAATTTAAAAGG
ATCTAGGTGAAGATCCTTTTTGATAATCTCATGACCAAAATCCCTTAACGTGAGTTTTCGTTCCACTGAG
CGTCAGACCCCGTAGAAAAGATCAAAGGATCTTCTTGAGATCCTTTTTTTCTGCGCGTAATCTGCTGCTT
GCAAACAAAAAAACCACCGCTACCAGCGGTGGTTTGTTTGCCGGATCAAGAGCTACCAACTCTTTTTCCG
AAGGTAACTGGCTTCAGCAGAGCGCAGATACCAAATACTGTTCTTCTAGTGTAGCCGTAGTTAGGCCACC
ACTTCAAGAACTCTGTAGCACCGCCTACATACCTCGCTCTGCTAATCCTGTTACCAGTGGCTGCTGCCAG
TGGCGATAAGTCGTGTCTTACCGGGTTGGACTCAAGACGATAGTTACCGGATAAGGCGCAGCGGTCGGGC
TGAACGGGGGGTTCGTGCACACAGCCCAGCTTGGAGCGAACGACCTACACCGAACTGAGATACCTACAGC
GTGAGCTATGAGAAAGCGCCACGCTTCCCGAAGGGAGAAAGGCGGACAGGTATCCGGTAAGCGGCAGGGT
CGGAACAGGAGAGCGCACGAGGGAGCTTCCAGGGGGAAACGCCTGGTATCTTTATAGTCCTGTCGGGTTT
CGCCACCTCTGACTTGAGCGTCGATTTTTGTGATGCTCGTCAGGGGGGCGGAGCCTGTGGAAAAACGCCA
GCAACGCGGCCTTTTTACGGTTCCTGGCCTTTTGCTGGCCTTTTGCTCACATGTTCTTTCCTGCGTTATC
CCCTGATTCTGTGGATAACCGTATTACCGCCTTTGAGTGAGCTG
Features (pLannotate 1.2.2; 8 found; start..end, strand, type, name):
      3..55      +  rep_origin     RSF ori (fragment): Plasmids containing the RSF 1030 origin of replication can be propagated in E. coli cells that contain additional plasmids with compatible origins.
     56..76      -  misc_feature   BioBrick suffix: universal suffix for all parts
    102..123     -  promoter       trc promoter (fragment): strong E. coli promoter; hybrid between the trp and lac UV5 promoters
    142..163     -  misc_feature   BioBrick prefix: BioBrick prefix for parts that do not start with "ATG"
    166..209     +  terminator     bacterial terminator: putative bacterial transcription terminator
    299..403     +  promoter       AmpR promoter: bla
    404..1264    +  CDS            AmpR: β-lactamase; bla; confers resistance to ampicillin, carbenicillin, and related antibiotics
   1435..2023    +  rep_origin     ori: high-copy-number ColE1/pMB1/pBR322/pUC origin of replication
