[The description below was written by a language model from this plasmid's Addgene catalogue record and pLannotate feature annotations shown in this document.]
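Description:
P33m is a small synthetic-biology part plasmid, about 2.1 kb in total, that carries a single level-0 promoter module for MoClo Golden Gate assembly. It is built on the DVA destination vector backbone and is maintained in E. coli. The annotated sequence shows a high-copy ColE1/pUC-type origin of replication and a β-lactamase (AmpR) gene driven by its own bla promoter, which confers ampicillin resistance. A putative bacterial transcription terminator lies next to the cloning region. The annotation software also flagged a very short fragment resembling the RSF origin, but at roughly 50 bp this is unlikely to be a functional second replicon.

The payload is a 44 bp synthetic constitutive promoter, recorded as P11 from the Mutalik promoter library and classed as medium strength. It was inserted by Gibson cloning. In the feature table it sits on the reverse strand between BioBrick prefix and suffix sequences. The short hit labelled as a trc promoter fragment in that interval most likely reflects sequence similarity between the synthetic promoter's core elements and standard E. coli promoters, not a true trc promoter. The "AB" designation marks the part's position in the MoClo scheme: Type IIS restriction digestion releases the promoter with A and B fusion overhangs, so it occupies the first slot of a transcription unit, upstream of ribosome binding site, coding sequence and terminator parts. The specific Type IIS sites are not annotated in the table. The plasmid serves as a reusable, characterised promoter of intermediate expression level for the modular construction of bacterial genetic circuits.
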