Addgene plasmid #120944: P33m
Purpose: MoClo golden gate assembly AB part (medium-strength Mutalik library promoter; see DOI: 10.1038/nmeth.2404). Please see Supplemental Documents for annotated Genbank file.
Depositing lab: Richard Murray. Depositing organization: California Institute of Technology.
Backbone
  Vector backbone: DVA
  Backbone size w/o insert (bp): 2100
  Vector type: Synthetic Biology
Growth in bacteria
  Bacterial resistance: Ampicillin, 100 μg/mL
  Growth temperature: 37°C
  Growth strain: JM109
  Copy number: High Copy
Gene/Insert
  Gene/Insert name: P11 from Mutalik library (medium)
  Species: Synthetic
  Insert size (bp): 44
  Cloning method: Gibson Cloning
  Sequencing primers: 5′ AAATAGGCGTATCACGAGGCA; 3′ TTACCGCCTTTGAGTGAGCTG
Terms and licenses: Academic/Nonprofit Terms; Industry Terms: Not Available to Industry
How to cite: P33m was a gift from Richard Murray (Addgene plasmid # 120944 ; http://n2t.net/addgene:120944 ; RRID:Addgene_120944)
