>Addgene plasmid #120944 | P33m | depositor partial sequence | sequence record 229942 | insert sequence
GGAGTTGACAATTAATCATCCGGCTCTTAGTGTTTGTGGATACT
